>Addgene plasmid #127134 | pLENTI_RPS3_K230R | addgene full sequence | sequence record 251593 | Addgene NGS Result
CGCCCATTGACGTCAATAATGACGTATGTTCCCATAGTAACGCCAATAGGGACTTTCCATTGACGTCAAT
GGGTGGAGTATTTACGGTAAACTGCCCACTTGGCAGTACATCAAGTGTATCATATGCCAAGTCCGCCCCC
TATTGACGTCAATGACGGTAAATGGCCCGCCTGGCATTATGCCCAGTACATGACCTTACGGGACTTTCCT
ACTTGGCAGTACATCTACGTATTAGTCATCGCTATTACCATGGTGATGCGGTTTTGGCAGTACACCAATG
GGCGTGGATAGCGGTTTGACTCACGGGGATTTCCAAGTCTCCACCCCATTGACGTCAATGGGAGTTTGTT
TTGGCACCAAAATCAACGGGACTTTCCAAAATGTCGTAATAACCCCGCCCCGTTGACGCAAATGGGCGGT
AGGCGTGTACGGTGGGAGGTCTATATAAGCAGAGCTCGTTTAGTGAACCGTCAGAATTTTGTAATACGAC
TCACTATAGGGCGGCCGGGAATTCGTCGACTGGATCCGGTACCGAGGAGATCTGCCGCCGCGATCGCCGG
CGCGCC
[681 nt withheld, positions 567-1247]
GGTGGGAGGCCAGAGCCGCCTGCCATGCCCCAGCCAGTCCCCACAGCAACGCGTACGCGGCCGCTCGAGC
AGAAACTCATCTCAGAAGAGGATCTGGCAGCAAATGATATCCTGGATTACAAGGATGACGACGATAAGGT
TTAAACCTAGGCGTAGCGGCCGCAAATTCCGCCCCTCTCCCTCCCCCCCCCCTAACGTTACTGGCCGAAG
CCGCTTGGAATAAGGCCGGTGTGCGTTTGTCTATATGTTATTTTCCACCATATTGCCGTCTTTTGGCAAT
GTGAGGGCCCGGAAACCTGGCCCTGTCTTCTTGACGAGCATTCCTAGGGGTCTTTCCCCTCTCGCCAAAG
GAATGCAAGGTCTGTTGAATGTCGTGAAGGAAGCAGTTCCTCTGGAAGCTTCTTGAAGACAAACAACGTC
TGTAGCGACCCTTTGCAGGCAGCGGAACCCCCCACCTGGCGACAGGTGCCTCTGCGGCCAAAAGCCACGT
GTATAAGATACACCTGCAAAGGCGGCACAACCCCAGTGCCACGTTGTGAGTTGGATAGTTGTGGAAAGAG
TCAAATGGCTCTCCTCAAGCGTATTCAACAAGGGGCTGAAGGATGCCCAGAAGGTACCCCATTGTATGGG
ATCTGATCTGGGGCCTCGGTGCACATGCTTTACATGTGTTTAGTCGAGGTTAAAAAAACGTCTAGGCCCC
CCGAACCACGGGGACGTGGTTTTCCTTTGAAAAACACGATGATAATATGACCGAGTACAAGCCCACGGTG
CGCCTCGCCACCCGCGACGACGTCCCCCGGGCAGTACGCACCCTCGCCGCCGCGTTCGCCGACTACCCCG
CCACGCGCCACACCGTCGATCCAGACCGCCACATCGAGCGGGTCACCGAGCTGCAAGAACTCTTCCTCAC
GCGCGTCGGGCTCGACATCGGCAAGGTGTGGGTCGCGGACGACGGCGCCGCGGTGGCGGTCTGGACCACG
CCGGAGAGCGTCGAAGCGGGGGCGGTGTTCGCCGAGATCGGCCCGCGCATGGCCGAGTTGAGCGGTTCCC
GGCTGGCCGCGCAGCAACAGATGGAAGGCCTCCTGGCGCCGCACCGGCCCAAGGAGCCCGCGTGGTTCCT
GGCCACCGTCGGCGTCTCGCCCGACCACCAGGGCAAGGGTCTGGGCAGCGCCGTCGTGCTCCCCGGAGTG
GAGGCGGCCGAGCGCGCCGGGGTGCCCGCCTTCCTGGAGACCTCCGCGCCCCGCAACCTCCCCTTCTACG
AGCGGCTCGGCTTCACCGTCACCGCCGACGTCGAGGTGCCCGAAGGACCGCGCACCTGGTGCATGACCCG
CAAGCCCGGTGCCTGATGTACAAGTAGGATTCGTCGAGGGACCTAATAACTTCGTATAGCATACATTATA
CGAAGTTATACATGTTTAAGGGTTCCGGTTCCACTAGGTACAATTCGATATCAAGCTTATCGATAATCAA
CCTCTGGATTACAAAATTTGTGAAAGATTGACTGGTATTCTTAACTATGTTGCTCCTTTTACGCTATGTG
GATACGCTGCTTTAATGCCTTTGTATCATGCTATTGCTTCCCGTATGGCTTTCATTTTCTCCTCCTTGTA
TAAATCCTGGTTGCTGTCTCTTTATGAGGAGTTGTGGCCCGTTGTCAGGCAACGTGGCGTGGTGTGCACT
GTGTTTGCTGACGCAACCCCCACTGGTTGGGGCATTGCCACCACCTGTCAGCTCCTTTCCGGGACTTTCG
CTTTCCCCCTCCCTATTGCCACGGCGGAACTCATCGCCGCCTGCCTTGCCCGCTGCTGGACAGGGGCTCG
GCTGTTGGGCACTGACAATTCCGTGGTGTTGTCGGGGAAATCATCGTCCTTTCCTTGGCTGCTCGCCTGT
GTTGCCACCTGGATTCTGCGCGGGACGTCCTTCTGCTACGTCCCTTCGGCCCTCAATCCAGCGGACCTTC
CTTCCCGCGGCCTGCTGCCGGCTCTGCGGCCTCTTCCGCGTCTTCGCCTTCGCCCTCAGACGAGTCGGAT
CTCCCTTTGGGCCGCCTCCCCGCATCGATACCGTCGACCTCGATCGAGACCTAGAAAAACATGGAGCAAT
CACAAGTAGCAATACAGCAGCTACCAATGCTGATTGTGCCTGGCTAGAAGCACAAGAGGAGGAGGAGGTG
GGTTTTCCAGTCACACCTCAGGTACCTTTAAGACCAATGACTTACAAGGCAGCTGTAGATCTTAGCCACT
TTTTAAAAGAAAAGGGGGGACTGGAAGGGCTAATTCACTCCCAACGAAGACAAGATATCCTTGATCTGTG
GATCTACCACACACAAGGCTACTTCCCTGATTGGCAGAACTACACACCAGGGCCAGGGATCAGATATCCA
CTGACCTTTGGATGGTGCTACAAGCTAGTACCAGTTGAGCAAGAGAAGGTAGAAGAAGCCAATGAAGGAG
AGAACACCCGCTTGTTACACCCTGTGAGCCTGCATGGGATGGATGACCCGGAGAGAGAAGTATTAGAGTG
GAGGTTTGACAGCCGCCTAGCATTTCATCACATGGCCCGAGAGCTGCATCCGGACTGTACTGGGTCTCTC
TGGTTAGACCAGATCTGAGCCTGGGAGCTCTCTGGCTAACTAGGGAACCCACTGCTTAAGCCTCAATAAA
GCTTGCCTTGAGTGCTTCAAGTAGTGTGTGCCCGTCTGTTGTGTGACTCTGGTAACTAGAGATCCCTCAG
ACCCTTTTAGTCAGTGTGGAAAATCTCTAGCAGCATGTGAGCAAAAGGCCAGCAAAAGGCCAGGAACCGT
AAAAAGGCCGCGTTGCTGGCGTTTTTCCATAGGCTCCGCCCCCCTGACGAGCATCACAAAAATCGACGCT
CAAGTCAGAGGTGGCGAAACCCGACAGGACTATAAAGATACCAGGCGTTTCCCCCTGGAAGCTCCCTCGT
GCGCTCTCCTGTTCCGACCCTGCCGCTTACCGGATACCTGTCCGCCTTTCTCCCTTCGGGAAGCGTGGCG
CTTTCTCATAGCTCACGCTGTAGGTATCTCAGTTCGGTGTAGGTCGTTCGCTCCAAGCTGGGCTGTGTGC
ACGAACCCCCCGTTCAGCCCGACCGCTGCGCCTTATCCGGTAACTATCGTCTTGAGTCCAACCCGGTAAG
ACACGACTTATCGCCACTGGCAGCAGCCACTGGTAACAGGATTAGCAGAGCGAGGTATGTAGGCGGTGCT
ACAGAGTTCTTGAAGTGGTGGCCTAACTACGGCTACACTAGAAGAACAGTATTTGGTATCTGCGCTCTGC
TGAAGCCAGTTACCTTCGGAAAAAGAGTTGGTAGCTCTTGATCCGGCAAACAAACCACCGCTGGTAGCGG
TGGTTTTTTTGTTTGCAAGCAGCAGATTACGCGCAGAAAAAAAGGATCTCAAGAAGATCCTTTGATCTTT
TCTACGGGGTCTGACGCTCAGTGGAACGAAAACTCACGTTAAGGGATTTTGGTCATGATTACGCCCCGCC
CTGCCACTCATCGCAGTACTGTTGTAATTCATTAAGCATTCTGCCGACATGGAAGCCATCACAAACGGCA
TGATGAACCTGAATCGCCAGCGGCATCAGCACCTTGTCGCCTTGCGTATAATATTTGCCCATGGTGAAAA
CGGGGGCGAAGAAGTTGTCCATATTGGCCACGTTTAAATCAAAACTGGTGAAACTCACCCAGGGATTGGC
TGAGACGAAAAACATATTCTCAATAAACCCTTTAGGGAAATAGGCCAGGTTTTCACCGTAACACGCCACA
TCTTGCGAATATATGTGTAGAAACTGCCGGAAATCGTCGTGGTATTCACTCCAGAGCGATGAAAACGTTT
CAGTTTGCTCATGGAAAACGGTGTAACAAGGGTGAACACTATCCCATATCACCAGCTCACCGTCTTTCAT
TGCCATACGGAACTCCGGATGAGCATTCATCAGGCGGGCAAGAATGTGAATAAAGGCCGGATAAAACTTG
TGCTTATTTTTCTTTACGGTCTTTAAAAAGGCCGTAATATCCAGCTGAACGGTCTGGTTATAGGTACATT
GAGCAACTGACTGAAATGCCTCAAAATGTTCTTTACGATGCCATTGGGATATATCAACGGTGGTATATCC
AGTGATTTTTTTCTCCATACTCTTCCTTTTTCAATATTATTGAAGCATTTATCAGGGTTATTGTCTCATG
AGCGGATACATATTTGAATGTATTTAGAAAAATAAACAAATAGGGGTTCCGCGCACATTTCCCCGAAAAG
TGCCACCTGACGTCGACGGATCGGGAGATCTCCCGATCCCCTATGGTGCACTCTCAGTACAATCTGCTCT
GATGCCGCATAGTTAAGCCAGTATCTGCTCCCTGCTTGTGTGTTGGAGGTCGCTGAGTAGTGCGCGAGCA
AAATTTAAGCTACAACAAGGCAAGGCTTGACCGACAATTGCATGAAGAATCTGCTTAGGGTTAGGCGTTT
TGCGCTGCTTCGCGATGTACGGGCCAGATATCGCGTTGACATTGATTATTGACTAGTTATTAATAGTAAT
CAATTACGGGGTCATTAGTTCATAGCCCATATATGGAGTTCCGCGTTACATAACTTACGGTAAATGGCCC
GCCTGGCTGACCGCCCAACGACCCCCGCCCATTGACGTCAATAATGACGTATGTTCCCATAGTAACGCCA
ATAGGGACTTTCCATTGACGTCAATGGGTGGAGTATTTACGGTAAACTGCCCACTTGGCAGTACATCAAG
TGTATCATATGCCAAGTACGCCCCCTATTGACGTCAATGACGGTAAATGGCCCGCCTGGCATTATGCCCA
GTACATGACCTTATGGGACTTTCCTACTTGGCAGTACATCTACGTATTAGTCATCGCTATTACCATGGTG
ATGCGGTTTTGGCAGTACATCAATGGGCGTGGATAGCGGTTTGACTCACGGGGATTTCCAAGTCTCCACC
CCATTGACGTCAATGGGAGTTTGTTTTGGCACCAAAATCAACGGGACTTTCCAAAATGTCGTAACAACTC
CGCCCCATTGACGCAAATGGGCGGTAGGCGTGTACGGTGGGAGGTCTATATAAGCAGCGCGTTTTGCCTG
TACTGGGTCTCTCTGGTTAGACCAGATCTGAGCCTGGGAGCTCTCTGGCTAACTAGGGAACCCACTGCTT
AAGCCTCAATAAAGCTTGCCTTGAGTGCTTCAAGTAGTGTGTGCCCGTCTGTTGTGTGACTCTGGTAACT
AGAGATCCCTCAGACCCTTTTAGTCAGTGTGGAAAATCTCTAGCAGTGGCGCCCGAACAGGGACTTGAAA
GCGAAAGGGAAACCAGAGGAGCTCTCTCGACGCAGGACTCGGCTTGCTGAAGCGCGCACGGCAAGAGGCG
AGGGGCGGCGACTGGTGAGTACGCCAAAAATTTTGACTAGCGGAGGCTAGAAGGAGAGAGATGGGTGCGA
GAGCGTCAGTATTAAGCGGGGGAGAATTAGATCGCGATGGGAAAAAATTCGGTTAAGGCCAGGGGGAAAG
AAAAAATATAAATTAAAACATATAGTATGGGCAAGCAGGGAGCTAGAACGATTCGCAGTTAATCCTGGCC
TGTTAGAAACATCAGAAGGCTGTAGACAAATACTGGGACAGCTACAACCATCCCTTCAGACAGGATCAGA
AGAACTTAGATCATTATATAATACAGTAGCAACCCTCTATTGTGTGCATCAAAGGATAGAGATAAAAGAC
ACCAAGGAAGCTTTAGACAAGATAGAGGAAGAGCAAAACAAAAGTAAGACCACCGCACAGCAAGCGGCCG
GCCGCTGATCTTCAGACCTGGAGGAGGAGATATGAGGGACAATTGGAGAAGTGAATTATATAAATATAAA
GTAGTAAAAATTGAACCATTAGGAGTAGCACCCACCAAGGCAAAGAGAAGAGTGGTGCAGAGAGAAAAAA
GAGCAGTGGGAATAGGAGCTTTGTTCCTTGGGTTCTTGGGAGCAGCAGGAAGCACTATGGGCGCAGCGTC
AATGACGCTGACGGTACAGGCCAGACAATTATTGTCTGGTATAGTGCAGCAGCAGAACAATTTGCTGAGG
GCTATTGAGGCGCAACAGCATCTGTTGCAACTCACAGTCTGGGGCATCAAGCAGCTCCAGGCAAGAATCC
TGGCTGTGGAAAGATACCTAAAGGATCAACAGCTCCTGGGGATTTGGGGTTGCTCTGGAAAACTCATTTG
CACCACTGCTGTGCCTTGGAATGCTAGTTGGAGTAATAAATCTCTGGAACAGATTTGGAATCACACGACC
TGGATGGAGTGGGACAGAGAAATTAACAATTACACAAGCTTAATACACTCCTTAATTGAAGAATCGCAAA
ACCAGCAAGAAAAGAATGAACAAGAATTATTGGAATTAGATAAATGGGCAAGTTTGTGGAATTGGTTTAA
CATAACAAATTGGCTGTGGTATATAAAATTATTCATAATGATAGTAGGAGGCTTGGTAGGTTTAAGAATA
GTTTTTGCTGTACTTTCTATAGTGAATAGAGTTAGGCAGGGATATTCACCATTATCGTTTCAGACCCACC
TCCCAACCCCGAGGGGACCCGACAGGCCCGAAGGAATAGAAGAAGAAGGTGGAGAGAGAGACAGAGACAG
ATCCATTCGATTAGTGAACGGATCGGCACTGCGTGCGCCAATTCTGCAGACAAATGGCAGTATTCATCCA
CAATTTTAAAAGAAAAGGGGGGATTGGGGGGTACAGTGCAGGGGAAAGAATAGTAGACATAATAGCAACA
GACATACAAACTAAAGAATTACAAAAACAAATTACAAAAATTCAAAATTTTCGGGTTTATTACAGGGACA
GCAGAGATCCAGTTTGGTTAGTACCGGGCCCGCTCTAGACATGTCCAATATGACCGCCATGTTGACATTG
ATTATTGACTAGTTATTAATAGTAATCAATTACGGGGTCATTAGTTCATAGCCCATATATGGAGTTCCGC
GTTACATAACTTACGGTAAATGGCCCGCCTGGCTGACCGCCCAACGACCCC
Features (pLannotate 1.2.2; 25 found; start..end, strand, type, name):
    254..453     +  promoter       CMV promoter: human cytomegalovirus (CMV) immediate early promoter
    482..500     +  promoter       T7 promoter: promoter for bacteriophage T7 RNA polymerase
    567..1295    +  CDS            RPS3 (sequence partly withheld): RS3_HUMAN - Experimental evidence at protein level: Swiss-Prot protein existence level 1. Involved in translation as a component of the 40S small ribosomal subunit (PubMed:8706699). Has endonuclease activity and plays a role in repair of damaged DNA (PubMed:7775413). Cleaves phosphodiester bonds of DNAs containing altered bases with broad specificity and cleaves supercoiled DNA more efficiently than relaxed DNA (PubMed:15707971). Displays high binding affinity for 7,8-dihydro- 8-oxoguanine (8-oxoG), a common DNA lesion caused by reactive oxygen species (ROS) (PubMed:14706345). Has also been sh
   1362..1386    +  CDS            3xFLAG (fragment): three tandem FLAG® epitope tags
   1530..1992    +  misc_feature   IRES: internal ribosome entry site (IRES) of the encephalomyocarditis virus (EMCV)
   1994..2593    +  CDS            PuroR: puromycin N-acetyltransferase; pac from Streptomyces alboniger; confers resistance to puromycin
   2623..2656    +  protein_bind   loxP: Cre-mediated recombination occurs in the 8-bp core sequence (GCATACAT). Cre recombinase
   2689..2712    +  misc_feature   MCS (fragment): pBluescript multiple cloning site
   2712..3300    +  misc_feature   WPRE: woodchuck hepatitis virus posttranscriptional regulatory element
   3301..3320    +  misc_feature   MCS (fragment): pBluescript multiple cloning site
   3322..3822    +  CDS            nef (fragment): NEF_HV1LA - Experimental evidence at protein level: Swiss-Prot protein existence level 1. Extracellular Nef protein targets CD4(+) T-lymphocytes for apoptosis by interacting with CXCR4 surface receptors. From Human immunodeficiency virus type 1 group M subtype B (isolate Lai) (HIV-1).
   3829..4009    +  LTR            5' LTR (truncated): truncated 5' long terminal repeat (LTR) from HIV-1
   4071..4659    -  rep_origin     ori: high-copy-number ColE1/pMB1/pBR322/pUC origin of replication
   4739..5395    -  CDS            cat: CAT_ECOLX - Experimental evidence at protein level: Swiss-Prot protein existence level 1. This enzyme is an effector of chloramphenicol resistance in bacteria. From Escherichia coli. This protein is used as a marker in many commonly used cloning vectors, such as pACYC184.
   5396..5500    -  promoter       AmpR promoter: bla
   5559..5611    -  misc_feature   bom (fragment): basis of mobility region from pBR322
   5765..6144    +  enhancer       CMV enhancer: human cytomegalovirus immediate early enhancer
   6145..6344    +  promoter       CMV promoter: human cytomegalovirus (CMV) immediate early promoter
   6362..6542    +  LTR            5' LTR (truncated): truncated 5' long terminal repeat (LTR) from HIV-1
   6589..6714    +  misc_feature   HIV-1 Ψ: packaging signal of human immunodeficiency virus type 1
   6698..7036    +  CDS            HIV-1 gag (fragment): gag protein from human immunodeficiency virus 1; gag
   7211..7444    +  misc_feature   RRE: The Rev response element (RRE) of HIV-1 allows for Rev-dependent mRNA export from the nucleus to the cytoplasm.
   7821..7921    +  CDS            Rev (fragment): human immunodeficiency virus 1 (HIV-1) Rev protein; rev; enhances nuclear export of unspliced and incompletely spliced viral mRNAs
   7971..8088    +  misc_feature   cPPT/CTS: central polypurine tract and central termination sequence of HIV-1
   8171..252     +  enhancer       CMV enhancer (across the origin): human cytomegalovirus immediate early enhancer
