[The description below was written by a language model from this plasmid's Addgene catalogue record and pLannotate feature annotations shown in this document.]
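Description:
pLENTI_RPS3_K230R is a lentiviral expression plasmid built on the pLenti_C_Myc_DDK_IRES_Puro backbone and carrying human RPS3 (ribosomal protein uS3 of the 40S subunit) with a lysine-to-arginine substitution at position 230. It is propagated in E. coli through a high-copy ColE1/pUC-type origin and selected with chloramphenicol, conferred by a cat gene driven from the AmpR (bla) promoter.

The viral genome is transcribed from a CMV enhancer/promoter fused to a truncated HIV-1 5' LTR, followed by the Ψ packaging signal with a partial gag fragment, the RRE for Rev-dependent nuclear export, and the cPPT/CTS. Inside the transfer cassette, a second CMV enhancer/promoter (with a T7 promoter just downstream) drives the RPS3 K230R coding sequence. The backbone name indicates C-terminal Myc and DDK (FLAG) tags; the annotation detects only a FLAG-type fragment downstream of the ORF. An EMCV IRES then allows translation of puromycin N-acetyltransferase from the same transcript, so transduced mammalian cells can be selected with puromycin while expressing the tagged protein. A single loxP site, a WPRE that enhances transcript expression, a nef fragment and a second truncated LTR complete the 3' end. Viral structural and enzymatic genes are absent and must be supplied in trans for packaging.

The record does not state the purpose of the mutation. However, a K-to-R change removes a potential ubiquitin acceptor lysine, and the associated study concerns ubiquitination of 40S subunits on stalled ribosomes and their rescue from lysosomal degradation by the G3BP1-family–USP10 deubiquitinase complex. The construct is therefore consistent with stable expression of an RPS3 variant that cannot be modified at that site.
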