Addgene plasmid #127134: pLENTI_RPS3_K230R
Depositing lab: Thomas Tuschl. Depositing organization: Rockefeller University. Publication: The G3BP1-Family-USP10 Deubiquitinase Complex Rescues Ubiquitinated 40S Subunits of Ribosomes Stalled in Translation from Lysosomal Degradation. Meyer C, Garzia A, Morozov P, Molina H, Tuschl T. Mol Cell. 2020 Mar 19;77(6):1193-1205.e5. doi: 10.1016/j.molcel.2019.12.024. Epub 2020 Jan 24. PubMed 31981475.
Backbone
  Vector backbone: pLenti_C_Myc_DDK_IRES_Puro
  Vector type: Lentiviral
Growth in bacteria
  Bacterial resistance: Chloramphenicol, 25 μg/mL
  Growth temperature: 37°C
  Growth strain: NEB Stable
  Copy number: Unknown
Gene/Insert
  Gene/Insert name: RPS3
  Species: H. sapiens (human)
  Mutation: K230R
  Entrez Gene: RPS3 (a.k.a. S3, uS3)
  Cloning method: Restriction Enzyme; 5′ cloning site Unknown (unknown if destroyed); 3′ cloning site Unknown (unknown if destroyed)
Terms and licenses: Academic/Nonprofit Terms; Industry Terms: Not Available to Industry
How to cite: pLENTI_RPS3_K230R was a gift from Thomas Tuschl (Addgene plasmid # 127134 ; http://n2t.net/addgene:127134 ; RRID:Addgene_127134)
